>Addgene plasmid #1873 | Cdk5-DN-HA | addgene full sequence | sequence record 201342 | Addgene NGS Result
GACATTGATTATTGACTAGTTATTAATAGTAATCAATTACGGGGTCATTAGTTCATAGCCCATATATGGA
GTTCCGCGTTACATAACTTACGGTAAATGGCCCGCCTGGCTGACCGCCCAACGACCCCCGCCCATTGACG
TCAATAATGACGTATGTTCCCATAGTAACGCCAATAGGGACTTTCCATTGACGTCAATGGGTGGAGTATT
TACGGTAAACTGCCCACTTGGCAGTACATCAAGTGTATCATATGCCAAGTACGCCCCCTATTGACGTCAA
TGACGGTAAATGGCCCGCCTGGCATTATGCCCAGTACATGACCTTATGGGACTTTCCTACTTGGCAGTAC
ATCTACGTATTAGTCATCGCTATTACCATGGTGATGCGGTTTTGGCAGTACATCAATGGGCGTGGATAGC
GGTTTGACTCACGGGGATTTCCAAGTCTCCACCCCATTGACGTCAATGGGAGTTTGTTTTGGCACCAAAA
TCAACGGGACTTTCCAAAATGTCGTAACAACTCCGCCCCATTGACGCAAATGGGCGGTAGGCGTGTACGG
TGGGAGGTCTATATAAGCAGAGCTCGTTTAGTGAACCGTCAGATCGCCTGGAGACGCCATCCACGCTGTT
TTGACCTCCATAGAAGACACCGGGACCGATCCAGCCTCCGGTCGACCGATCCTGAGAACTTCAGGGTGAG
TTTGGGGACCCTTGATTGTTCTTTCTTTTTCGCTATTGTAAAATTCATGTTATATGGAGGGGGCAAAGTT
TTCAGGGTGTTGTTTAGAATGGGAAGATGTCCCTTGTATCACCATGGACCCTCATGATAATTTTGTTTCT
TTCACTTTCTACTCTGTTGACAACCATTGTCTCCTCTTATTTTCTTTTCATTTTCTGTAACTTTTTCGTT
AAACTTTAGCTTGCATTTGTAACGAATTTTTAAATTCACTTTTGTTTATTTGTCAGATTGTAAGTACTTT
CTCTAATCACTTTTTTTTCAAGGCAATCAGGGTATATTATATTGTACTTCAGCACAGTTTTAGAGAACAA
TTGTTATAATTAAATGATAAGGTAGAATATTTCTGCATATAAATTCTGGCTGGCGTGGAAATATTCTTAT
TGGTAGAAACAACTACACCCTGGTCATCATCCTGCCTTTCTCTTTATGGTTACAATGATATACACTGTTT
GAGATGAGGATAAAATACTCTGAGTCCAAACCGGGCCCCTCTGCTAACCATGTTCATGCCTTCTTCTCTT
TCCTACAGCTCCTGGGCAACGTGCTGGTTGTTGTGCTGTCTCATCATTTTGGCAAAGAATTCCTCGACGG
ATCCATGCAGAAATACGAGAAACTGGAAAAGATTGGGGAAGGCACCTACGGAACTGTGTTCAAGGCCAAA
AACCGGGAGACTCATGAGATCGTGGCTCTGAAACGGGTGAGGCTGGATGACGATGATGAGGGTGTGCCGA
GTTCCGCCCTCCGGGAGATCTGCCTACTCAAGGAGCTGAAGCACAAGAACATCGTCAGGCTTCATGACGT
CCTGCACAGCGACAAGAAGCTGACTTTGGTTTTTGAATTCTGTGACCAGGACCTGAAGAAGTATTTTGAC
AGTTGCAATGGTGACCTCGATCCTGAGATTGTAAAGTCATTCCTCTTCCAGCTACTAAAAGGGCTGGGAT
TCTGTCATAGCCGCAATGTGCTACACAGGGACCTGAAGCCCCAGAACCTGCTAATAAACAGGAATGGGGA
GCTGAAATTGGCTAATTTTGGCCTGGCTCGAGCCTTTGGGATTCCCGTCCGCTGTTACTCAGCTGAGGTG
GTCACACTGTGGTACCGCCCACCGGATGTCCTCTTTGGGGCCAAGCTGTACTCCACGTCCATCGACATGT
GGTCAGCCGGCTGCATCTTTGCAGAGCTGGCCAATGCTGGGCGGCCTCTTTTTCCCGGCAATGATGTCGA
TGACCAGTTGAAGAGGATCTTCCGACTGCTGGGGACGCCCACCGAGGAGCAGTGGCCCTCTATGACCAAG
CTGCCAGACTATAAGCCCTATCCGATGTACCCGGCCACAACATCCCTGGTGAACGTCGTGCCCAAACTCA
ATGCCACAGGGAGGGATCTGCTGCAGAACCTTCTGAAGTGTAACCCTGTCCAGCGTATCTCAGCAGAAGA
GGCCCTGCAGCACCCCTACTTCTCCGACTTCTGTCCGCCCTATGATGTGCCAGATTATGCTTAGGGATCC
GTCGAGGAATTCACTCCTCAGGTGCAGGCTGCCTATCAGAAGGTGGTGGCTGGTGTGGCCAATGCCCTGG
CTCACAAATACCACTGAGATCTTTTTCCCTCTGCCAAAAATTATGGGGACATCATGAAGCCCCTTGAGCA
TCTGACTTCTGGCTAATAAAGGAAATTTATTTTCATTGCAATAGTGTGTTGGAATTTTTTGTGTCTCTCA
CTCGGAAGGACATATGGGAGGGCAAATCATTTAAAACATCAGAATGAGTATTTGGTTTAGAGTTTGGCAA
CATATGCCCATATGCTGGCTGCCATGAACAAAGGTTGGCTATAAAGAGGTCATCAGTATATGAAACAGCC
CCCTGCTGTCCATTCCTTATTCCATAGAAAAGCCTTGACTTGAGGTTAGATTTTTTTTATATTTTGTTTT
GTGTTATTTTTTTCTTTAACATCCCTAAAATTTTCCTTACATGTTTTACTAGCCAGATTTTTCCTCCTCT
CCTGACTACTCCCAGTCATAGCTGTCCCTCTTCTCTTATGGAGATCCCTCGACGGATCGGCCGCAATTCG
TAATCATGTCATAGCTGTTTCCTGTGTGAAATTGTTATCCGCTCACAATTCCACACAACATACGAGCCGG
AAGCATAAAGTGTAAAGCCTGGGGTGCCTAATGAGTGAGCTAACTCACATTAATTGCGTTGCGCTCACTG
CCCGCTTTCCAGTCGGGAAACCTGTCGTGCCAGCTGCATTAATGAATCGGCCAACGCGCGGGGAGAGGCG
GTTTGCGTATTGGGCGCTCTTCCGCTTCCTCGCTCACTGACTCGCTGCGCTCGGTCGTTCGGCTGCGGCG
AGCGGTATCAGCTCACTCAAAGGCGGTAATACGGTTATCCACAGAATCAGGGGATAACGCAGGAAAGAAC
ATGTGAGCAAAAGGCCAGCAAAAGGCCAGGAACCGTAAAAAGGCCGCGTTGCTGGCGTTTTTCCATAGGC
TCCGCCCCCCTGACGAGCATCACAAAAATCGACGCTCAAGTCAGAGGTGGCGAAACCCGACAGGACTATA
AAGATACCAGGCGTTTCCCCCTGGAAGCTCCCTCGTGCGCTCTCCTGTTCCGACCCTGCCGCTTACCGGA
TACCTGTCCGCCTTTCTCCCTTCGGGAAGCGTGGCGCTTTCTCATAGCTCACGCTGTAGGTATCTCAGTT
CGGTGTAGGTCGTTCGCTCCAAGCTGGGCTGTGTGCACGAACCCCCCGTTCAGCCCGACCGCTGCGCCTT
ATCCGGTAACTATCGTCTTGAGTCCAACCCGGTAAGACACGACTTATCGCCACTGGCAGCAGCCACTGGT
AACAGGATTAGCAGAGCGAGGTATGTAGGCGGTGCTACAGAGTTCTTGAAGTGGTGGCCTAACTACGGCT
ACACTAGAAGAACAGTATTTGGTATCTGCGCTCTGCTGAAGCCAGTTACCTTCGGAAAAAGAGTTGGTAG
CTCTTGATCCGGCAAACAAACCACCGCTGGTAGCGGTGGTTTTTTTGTTTGCAAGCAGCAGATTACGCGC
AGAAAAAAAGGATCTCAAGAAGATCCTTTGATCTTTTCTACGGGGTCTGACGCTCAGTGGAACGAAAACT
CACGTTAAGGGATTTTGGTCATGAGATTATCAAAAAGGATCTTCACCTAGATCCTTTTAAATTAAAAATG
AAGTTTTAAATCAATCTAAAGTATATATGAGTAAACTTGGTCTGACAGTTACCAATGCTTAATCAGTGAG
GCACCTATCTCAGCGATCTGTCTATTTCGTTCATCCATAGTTGCCTGACTCCCCGTCGTGTAGATAACTA
CGATACGGGAGGGCTTACCATCTGGCCCCAGTGCTGCAATGATACCGCGAGACCCACGCTCACCGGCTCC
AGATTTATCAGCAATAAACCAGCCAGCCGGAAGGGCCGAGCGCAGAAGTGGTCCTGCAACTTTATCCGCC
TCCATCCAGTCTATTAATTGTTGCCGGGAAGCTAGAGTAAGTAGTTCGCCAGTTAATAGTTTGCGCAACG
TTGTTGCCATTGCTACAGGCATCGTGGTGTCACGCTCGTCGTTTGGTATGGCTTCATTCAGCTCCGGTTC
CCAACGATCAAGGCGAGTTACATGATCCCCCATGTTGTGCAAAAAAGCGGTTAGCTCCTTCGGTCCTCCG
ATCGTTGTCAGAAGTAAGTTGGCCGCAGTGTTATCACTCATGGTTATGGCAGCACTGCATAATTCTCTTA
CTGTCATGCCATCCGTAAGATGCTTTTCTGTGACTGGTGAGTACTCAACCAAGTCATTCTGAGAATAGTG
TATGCGGCGACCGAGTTGCTCTTGCCCGGCGTCAATACGGGATAATACCGCGCCACATAGCAGAACTTTA
AAAGTGCTCATCATTGGAAAACGTTCTTCGGGGCGAAAACTCTCAAGGATCTTACCGCTGTTGAGATCCA
GTTCGATGTAACCCACTCGTGCACCCAACTGATCTTCAGCATCTTTTACTTTCACCAGCGTTTCTGGGTG
AGCAAAAACAGGAAGGCAAAATGCCGCAAAAAAGGGAATAAGGGCGACACGGAAATGTTGAATACTCATA
CTCTTCCTTTTTCAATATTATTGAAGCATTTATCAGGGTTATTGTCTCATGAGCGGATACATATTTGAAT
GTATTTAGAAAAATAAACAAATAGGGGTTCCGCGCACATTTCCCCGAAAAGTGCCACCTGACGTCTAAGA
AACCATTATTATCATGACATTAACCTATAAAAATAGGCGTATCACGAGGCCCTTTCGTCTCGCGCGTTTC
GGTGATGACGGTGAAAACCTCTGACACATGCAGCTCCCGGAGACGGTCACAGCTTGTCTGTAAGCGGATG
CCGGGAGCAGACAAGCCCGTCAGGGCGCGTCAGCGGGTGTTGGCGGGTGTCGGGGCTGGCTTAACTATGC
GGCATCAGAGCAGATTGTACTGAGAGTGCACCATATGCGGTGTGAAATACCGCACAGATGCGTAAGGAGA
AAATACCGCATCAGGCGCCATTCGCCATTCAGGCTGCGCAACTGTTGGGAAGGGCGATCGGTGCGGGCCT
CTTCGCTATTACGCCAGCTGGCGAAAGGGGGATGTGCTGCAAGGCGATTAAGTTGGGTAACGCCAGGGTT
TTCCCAGTCACGACGTTGTAAAACGACGGCCAGTGCCAAGCTTCACGCTGCCGCAAGCACTCAGGGCGCA
AGGGCTGCTAAAGGAAGCGGAACACGTAGAAAGCCAGTCCGCAGAAACGGTGCTGACCCCGGATGAATGT
CAGCTACTGGGCTATCTGGACAAGGGAAAACGCAAGCGCAAAGAGAAAGCAGGTAGCTTGCAGTGGGCTT
ACATGGCGATAGCTAGACTGGGCGGTTTTATGGACAGCAAGCGAACCGGAATTGCCAGCTGGGGCGCCCT
CTGGTAAGGTTGGGAAGCCCTGCAAAGTAAACTGGATGGCTTTCTTGCCGCCAAGGATCTGATGGCGCAG
GGGATCAAGATCCTGCTTCATCCCCGTGGCCCGTTGCTCGCGTTTGCTGGCGGTGTCCCCGGAAGAAATA
TATTTGCATGTCTTTAGTTCTATGATGACACAAACCCCGCCCAGCGTCTTGTCATTGGCGAATTCGAACA
CGCAGATGCAGTCGGGGCGGCGCGGTCCCAGGTCCACTTCGCATATTAAGGTGACGCGTGTGGCCTCGAA
CACCGAGCGACCCTGCAGCGACCCGCTTAACAGCGTCAACAGCGTGCCGCAGATCTGATCAAGAGACAGG
ATGAGGATCGTTTCGCATGATTGAACAAGATGGATTGCACGCAGGTTCTCCGGCCGCTTGGGTGGAGAGG
CTATTCGGCTATGACTGGGCACAACAGACAATCGGCTGCTCTGATGCCGCCGTGTTCCGGCTGTCAGCGC
AGGGGCGCCCGGTTCTTTTTGTCAAGACCGACCTGTCCGGTGCCCTGAATGAACTGCAGGACGAGGCAGC
GCGGCTATCGTGGCTGGCCACGACGGGCGTTCCTTGCGCAGCTGTGCTCGACGTTGTCACTGAAGCGGGA
AGGGACTGGCTGCTATTGGGCGAAGTGCCGGGGCAGGATCTCCTGTCATCTCACCTTGCTCCTGCCGAGA
AAGTATCCATCATGGCTGATGCAATGCGGCGGCTGCATACGCTTGATCCGGCTACCTGCCCATTCGACCA
CCAAGCGAAACATCGCATCGAGCGAGCACGTACTCGGATGGAAGCCGGTCTTGTCGATCAGGATGATCTG
GACGAAGAGCATCAGGGGCTCGCGCCAGCCGAACTGTTCGCCAGGCTCAAGGCGCGCATGCCCGACGGCG
AGGATCTCGTCGTGACCCATGGCGATGCCTGCTTGCCGAATATCATGGTGGAAAATGGCCGCTTTTCTGG
ATTCATCGACTGTGGCCGGCTGGGTGTGGCGGACCGCTATCAGGACATAGCGTTGGCTACCCGTGATATT
GCTGAAGAGCTTGGCGGCGAATGGGCTGACCGCTTCCTCGTGCTTTACGGTATCGCCGCTCCCGATTCGC
AGCGCATCGCCTTCTATCGCCTTCTTGACGAGTTCTTCTGAGCGGGACTCTGGGGTTCGAAATGACCGAC
CAAGCGACGCCCAACCTGCCATCACGAGATTTCGATTCCACCGCCGCCTTCTATGAAAGGTTGGGCTTCG
GAATCGTTTTCCGGGACGCCGGCTGGATGATCCTCCAGCGCGGGGATCTCATGCTGGAGTTCTTCGCCCA
CCCCGGGAGATGGGGGAGGCTAACTGAAACACGGAAGGAGACAATACCGGAAGGAACCCGCGCTATGACG
GCAATAAAAAGACAGAATAAAACGCACGGTGTTGGGTCGTTTGTTCATAAACGCGGGGTTCGGTCCCAGG
GCTGGCACTCTGTCGATACCCCACCGAGACCCCATTGGGGCCAATACGCCCGCGTTTCTTCCTTTTCCCC
ACCCCACCCCCCAAGTTCGGGTGAAGGCCCAGGGCTCGCAGCCAACGTCGGGGCGGCAAGCCCTGCCATA
GCCACGGGCCCCGTGGGTTAGGGACGGCGGATCGCGGCCCTCTAGAGAGCTTGGCCCATTGCATACGTTG
TATCCATATCATAATATGTACATTTATATTGGCTCATGTCCAACATTACCGCCATGTT
Features (pLannotate 1.2.2; 22 found; start..end, strand, type, name):
      1..380     +  enhancer       CMV enhancer: human cytomegalovirus immediate early enhancer
    381..584     +  promoter       CMV promoter: human cytomegalovirus (CMV) immediate early promoter
    696..1268    +  intron         β-globin intron: intron from rabbit β-globin gene
   1335..2210    +  CDS            CDK5: CDK5_HUMAN - Also known as CDKN5. Experimental evidence at protein level: Swiss-Prot protein existence level 1. Proline-directed serine/threonine-protein kinase essential for neuronal cell cycle arrest and differentiation and may be involved in apoptotic cell death in neuronal diseases by triggering abortive cell cycle re-entry. Interacts with D1 and D3-type G1 cyclins. Phosphorylates SRC, NOS3, VIM/vimentin, p35/CDK5R1, MEF2A, SIPA1L1, SH3GLB1, PXN, PAK1, MCAM/MUC18, SEPT5, SYN1, DNM1, AMPH, SYNJ1, CDK16, RAC1, RHOA, CDC42, TONEBP/NFAT5, MAPT/TAU, MAP1B, histone H1, p53/TP53, HDAC1, APEX1, PT
   2247..2324    +  CDS            HBB (fragment): HBB_PONPY - Experimental evidence at transcript level: Swiss-Prot protein existence level 2. Involved in oxygen transport from the lung to the various peripheral tissues. From Pongo pygmaeus (Bornean orangutan).
   2395..2450    +  polyA_signal   β-globin poly(A) signal: rabbit β-globin polyadenylation signal (Gil and Proudfoot, 1987)
   2832..2848    -  protein_bind   lac operator: The lac repressor binds to the lac operator to inhibit transcription in E. coli. This inhibition can be relieved by adding lactose or isopropyl-β-D-thiogalactopyranoside (IPTG). lac repressor encoded by lacI
   2856..2886    -  promoter       lac promoter: promoter for the E. coli lac operon
   2901..2922    -  protein_bind   CAP binding site: CAP binding activates transcription in the presence of cAMP. E. coli catabolite activator protein
   2935..3027    -  CDS            lacI (fragment): lac repressor; lacI; The lac repressor binds to the lac operator to inhibit transcription in E. coli. This inhibition can be relieved by adding lactose or isopropyl-β-D-thiogalactopyranoside (IPTG).
   3210..3798    -  rep_origin     ori: high-copy-number ColE1/pMB1/pBR322/pUC origin of replication
   3969..4829    -  CDS            AmpR: β-lactamase; bla; confers resistance to ampicillin, carbenicillin, and related antibiotics
   4830..4934    -  promoter       AmpR promoter: bla
   5029..5064    +  CDS            rop (fragment): Rop protein, which maintains plasmids at low copy number; rop
   5166..5265    +  misc_feature   bom (fragment): basis of mobility region from pBR322
   5271..5425    -  CDS            lacZα (fragment): LacZα fragment of β-galactosidase; lacZ fragment
   5429..5752    +  CDS            tnpA (fragment): TN5P_ECOLX - Also known as tnp. Experimental evidence at protein level: Swiss-Prot protein existence level 1. Mediates transposition of transposon Tn5 by a 'cut and paste' mechanism. First, the monomeric transposase binds the 19 bp inverted DNA repeats flanking the transposon. Then, dimerization of the DNA- bound transposase creates a synaptic DNA complex. After nicking of the first DNA strand, excision of the transposon proceeds through a series of intermediates. The transposase then mediates the insertion of the transposon at a new site by strand transfer. The activity of the wild- type tran
   5835..5980    +  promoter       HSV TK promoter: herpes simplex virus thymidine kinase promoter
   6037..6828    +  CDS            neo: KKA2_KLEPN - Also known as kan, nptII. Experimental evidence at protein level: Swiss-Prot protein existence level 1. Resistance to kanamycin, neomycin, paromomycin, ribostamycin, butirosin and gentamicin B. From Klebsiella pneumoniae.
   6852..7007    +  CDS            ble (fragment): BLE_KLEPN - Experimental evidence at protein level: Swiss-Prot protein existence level 1. Binding protein with a strong affinity to the bleomycin family of antibiotics. Binds to CL990; an antimitotic-antibiotic compound. From Klebsiella pneumoniae.
   7069..7116    +  polyA_signal   HSV TK poly(A) signal: herpes simplex virus thymidine kinase polyadenylation signal (Cole and Stacy, 1985)
   7207..7223    -  polyA_signal   bGH poly(A) signal (fragment): bovine growth hormone polyadenylation signal
