[The description below was written by a language model from this plasmid's Addgene catalogue record and pLannotate feature annotations shown in this document.]
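Description:
Cdk5-DN-HA is a mammalian expression plasmid built on the pCMV-neo-Bam backbone that encodes a dominant-negative form of human cyclin-dependent kinase 5 (CDK5, also known as PSSALRE). The roughly 910 bp insert carries a D145N substitution and a C-terminal HA epitope tag, and was cloned into a BamHI site that remains intact on both sides. The HA tag is not called out separately in the feature table, which annotates only the CDK5 coding region. Expression is driven by the human cytomegalovirus immediate-early enhancer and promoter. A rabbit β-globin intron sits upstream of the coding sequence to promote efficient processing of the transcript. Downstream are a short residual β-globin coding fragment and the rabbit β-globin polyadenylation signal.

The sequenced plasmid is about 7.4 kb. It is propagated in E. coli through a high-copy ColE1/pUC-type origin and selected with ampicillin via the β-lactamase gene. A separate mammalian selection cassette places the Tn5-derived neomycin phosphotransferase gene under the HSV thymidine kinase promoter, with the HSV TK poly(A) signal, allowing G418 selection of stably transfected cells. The remaining annotations appear to be non-functional remnants of the vector's cloning history. They include fragments of lacI, lacZα, rop, bom, the Tn5 transposase and ble, along with lac promoter/operator elements.

The construct belongs to work examining the distinct roles of individual cyclin-dependent kinases in cell cycle control. Overexpressing the mutant kinase is intended to interfere with endogenous CDK5 function, and the HA tag allows the protein to be detected or immunoprecipitated in transfected cells.
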