Addgene plasmid #1873: Cdk5-DN-HA
Depositing lab: Sander van den Heuvel. Depositing organization: Massachusetts General Hospital. Publication: Distinct roles for cyclin-dependent kinases in cell cycle control. van den Heuvel S, Harlow E. Science 1993 Dec 24;262(5142):2050-4. 10.1126/science.8266103 PubMed 8266103.
Backbone
  Vector backbone: pCMV-neo-Bam
  Backbone size w/o insert (bp): 6550
  Vector type: Mammalian Expression
  Selectable markers: Neomycin (select with G418)
Growth in bacteria
  Bacterial resistance: Ampicillin, 100 μg/mL
  Growth temperature: 37°C
  Growth strain: DH5alpha
  Copy number: High Copy
Gene/Insert
  Gene/Insert name: Cdk5 (alt names: cyclin-dependent kinase 5; PSSALRE)
  Species: H. sapiens (human)
  Insert size (bp): 910
  Mutation: D145N, dominant negative
  Entrez Gene: CDK5 (a.k.a. LIS7, PSSALRE)
  Tag / fusion protein: HA (C terminal on insert)
  Cloning method: Restriction Enzyme; 5′ cloning site BamHI (not destroyed); 3′ cloning site BamHI (not destroyed)
  Sequencing primers: 5′ Bglob-intron-F; 3′ Bglob-pA-R
Terms and licenses: Academic/Nonprofit Terms; Industry Terms: Not Available to Industry
Depositor comments: See scanned map.
How to cite: Cdk5-DN-HA was a gift from Sander van den Heuvel (Addgene plasmid # 1873 ; http://n2t.net/addgene:1873 ; RRID:Addgene_1873)
