>Addgene plasmid #1873 | Cdk5-DN-HA | addgene partial sequence | sequence record 16976 | 1873 with Bglob-pA-R
CAGCCACCACCTTCTGATAGGCAGCCTGCACCTGAGGAGTGAATTCCTCGACGGATCCCTAAGCATAATC
TGGCACATCATAGGGCGGACAGAAGTCGGAGAAGTAGGGGTGCTGCAGGGCCTCTTCTGCTGAGATACGC
TGGACAGGGTTACACTTCAGAAGGTTCTGCAGCAGATCCCTCCCTGTGGCATTGAGTTTGGGCACGACGT
TCACCAGGGATGTTGTGGCCGGGTACATCGGATAGGGCTTATAGTCTGGCAGCTTGGTCATAGAGGGCCA
CTGCTCCTCGGTGGGCGTCCCCAGCAGTCGGAAGATCCTCTTCAACTGGTCATCGACATCATTGCCGGGA
AAAAGAGGCCGCCCAGCATTGGCCAGCTCTGCAAAGATGCAGCCGGCTGACCACATGTCGATGGACGTGG
AGTACAGCTTGGCCCCAAAGAGGACATCCGGTGGGCGGTACCACAGTGTGACCACCTCAGCTGAGTAACA
GCGGACGGGAATCCCAAAGGCTCGAGCCAGGCCAAAATTAGCCAATTTCAGCTCCCCATTCCTGTTTATT
AGCAGGTTCTGGGGCTTCAGGTCCCTGTGTAGCACATTGCGGCTATGACAGAATCCCAGCCCTTTTAGTA
GCTGGAAGAGGAATGACTTT
